>Addgene plasmid #143433 | TFORF0714 | addgene full sequence | sequence record 397906 | Addgene NGS Result
TTAATGTAGTCTTATGCAATACTCTTGTAGTCTTGCAACATGGTAACGATGAGTTAGCAACATGCCTTAC
AAGGAGAGAAAAAGCACCGTGCATGCCGATTGGTGGAAGTAAGGTGGTACGATCGTGCCTTATTAGGAAG
GCAACAGACGGGTCTGACATGGATTGGACGAACCACTGAATTGCCGCATTGCAGAGATATTGTATTTAAG
TGCCTAGCTCGATACATAAACGGGTCTCTCTGGTTAGACCAGATCTGAGCCTGGGAGCTCTCTGGCTAAC
TAGGGAACCCACTGCTTAAGCCTCAATAAAGCTTGCCTTGAGTGCTTCAAGTAGTGTGTGCCCGTCTGTT
GTGTGACTCTGGTAACTAGAGATCCCTCAGACCCTTTTAGTCAGTGTGGAAAATCTCTAGCAGTGGCGCC
CGAACAGGGACTTGAAAGCGAAAGGGAAACCAGAGGAGCTCTCTCGACGCAGGACTCGGCTTGCTGAAGC
GCGCACGGCAAGAGGCGAGGGGCGGCGACTGGTGAGTACGCCAAAAATTTTGACTAGCGGAGGCTAGAAG
GAGAGAGATGGGTGCGAGAGCGTCAGTATTAAGCGGGGGAGAATTAGATCGCGATGGGAAAAAATTCGGT
TAAGGCCAGGGGGAAAGAAAAAATATAAATTAAAACATATAGTATGGGCAAGCAGGGAGCTAGAACGATT
CGCAGTTAATCCTGGCCTGTTAGAAACATCAGAAGGCTGTAGACAAATACTGGGACAGCTACAACCATCC
CTTCAGACAGGATCAGAAGAACTTAGATCATTATATAATACAGTAGCAACCCTCTATTGTGTGCATCAAA
GGATAGAGATAAAAGACACCAAGGAAGCTTTAGACAAGATAGAGGAAGAGCAAAACAAAAGTAAGACCAC
CGCACAGCAAGCGGCCGCTGATCTTCAGACCTGGAGGAGGAGATATGAGGGACAATTGGAGAAGTGAATT
ATATAAATATAAAGTAGTAAAAATTGAACCATTAGGAGTAGCACCCACCAAGGCAAAGAGAAGAGTGGTG
CAGAGAGAAAAAAGAGCAGTGGGAATAGGAGCTTTGTTCCTTGGGTTCTTGGGAGCAGCAGGAAGCACTA
TGGGCGCAGCGTCAATGACGCTGACGGTACAGGCCAGACAATTATTGTCTGGTATAGTGCAGCAGCAGAA
CAATTTGCTGAGGGCTATTGAGGCGCAACAGCATCTGTTGCAACTCACAGTCTGGGGCATCAAGCAGCTC
CAGGCAAGAATCCTGGCTGTGGAAAGATACCTAAAGGATCAACAGCTCCTGGGGATTTGGGGTTGCTCTG
GAAAACTCATTTGCACCACTGCTGTGCCTTGGAATGCTAGTTGGAGTAATAAATCTCTGGAACAGATTTG
GAATCACACGACCTGGATGGAGTGGGACAGAGAAATTAACAATTACACAAGCTTAATACACTCCTTAATT
GAAGAATCGCAAAACCAGCAAGAAAAGAATGAACAAGAATTATTGGAATTAGATAAATGGGCAAGTTTGT
GGAATTGGTTTAACATAACAAATTGGCTGTGGTATATAAAATTATTCATAATGATAGTAGGAGGCTTGGT
AGGTTTAAGAATAGTTTTTGCTGTACTTTCTATAGTGAATAGAGTTAGGCAGGGATATTCACCATTATCG
TTTCAGACCCACCTCCCAACCCCGAGGGGACCCATGCATTGCATCTCAATTAGTCAGCAACCAGGTGTGG
AAAGTCCCCAGGCTCCCCAGCAGGCAGAAGTATGCAAAGCATGCGTCTCAATTAGTCAGCAACCATAGTC
CCGCCCCTAACTCCGCCCATCCCGCCCCTAACTCCGCCCAGTTCCGCCCATTCTCCGCCCCATGGCTGAC
TAATTTTTTTTATTTATGCAGAGGCCGAGGCCGCCTCGGCCTCTGAGCTATTCCAGAAGTAGTGAGGAGG
CTTTTTTGGAGGCCTAGGCTTTTGCAAAAAGCTTTCTAGAGGTACCACCGGAGCTTACCATGACCGAGTA
CAAGCCCACGGTGCGCCTCGCCACCCGCGACGACGTCCCCAGGGCCGTACGCACCCTCGCCGCCGCGTTC
GCCGACTACCCCGCCACGCGCCACACCGTCGATCCGGACCGCCACATCGAGCGGGTCACCGAGCTGCAAG
AACTCTTCCTCACGCGCGTCGGGCTCGACATCGGCAAGGTGTGGGTCGCGGACGACGGCGCCGCCGTGGC
GGTCTGGACCACGCCGGAGAGCGTCGAAGCGGGGGCGGTGTTCGCCGAGATCGGCCCGCGCATGGCCGAG
TTGAGCGGTTCCCGGCTGGCCGCGCAGCAACAGATGGAAGGCCTCCTGGCGCCGCACCGGCCCAAGGAGC
CCGCGTGGTTCCTGGCCACCGTCGGCGTCTCGCCCGACCACCAGGGCAAGGGTCTGGGCAGCGCCGTCGT
GCTCCCCGGAGTGGAGGCGGCCGAGCGCGCCGGGGTGCCCGCCTTCCTGGAGACCTCCGCGCCCCGCAAC
CTCCCCTTCTACGAGCGGCTCGGCTTCACCGTCACCGCCGACGTCGAGGTGCCCGAAGGACCGCGCACCT
GGTGCATGACCCGCAAGCCCGGTGCCAGTTAACGAATTCTAGATCTTGAGACAAATGGCAGTATTCATCC
ACAATTTTAAAAGAAAAGGGGGGATTGGGGGGTACAGTGCAGGGGAAAGAATAGTAGACATAATAGCAAC
AGACATACAAACTAAAGAATTACAAAAACAAATTACAAAAATTCAAAATTTTCGGGTTTATTACAGGGAC
AGCAGAGATCCACTTTGGCGCCGGCTCGAGGCCTGCAGGTGCAAAGATGGATAAAGTTTTAAACAGAGAG
GAATCTTTGCAGCTAATGGACCTTCTAGGTCTTGAAAGGAGTGGGAATTGGCTCCGGTGCCCGTCAGTGG
GCAGAGCGCACATCGCCCACAGTCCCCGAGAAGTTGGGGGGAGGGGTCGGCAATTGAACCGGTGCCTAGA
GAAGGTGGCGCGGGGTAAACTGGGAAAGTGATGTCGTGTACTGGCTCCGCCTTTTTCCCGAGGGTGGGGG
AGAACCGTATATAAGTGCAGTAGTCGCCGTGAACGTTCTTTTTCGCAACGGGTTTGCCGCCAGAACACAG
GTAAGTGCCGTGTGTGGTTCCCGCGGGCCTGGCCTCTTTACGGGTTATGGCCCTTGCGTGCCTTGAATTA
CTTCCACCTGGCTGCAGTACGTGATTCTTGATCCCGAGCTTCGGGTTGGAAGTGGGTGGGAGAGTTCGAG
GCCTTGCGCTTAAGGAGCCCCTTCGCCTCGTGCTTGAGTTGAGGCCTGGCCTGGGCGCTGGGGCCGCCGC
GTGCGAATCTGGTGGCACCTTCGCGCCTGTCTCGCTGCTTTCGATAAGTCTCTAGCCATTTAAAATTTTT
GATGACCTGCTGCGACGCTTTTTTTCTGGCAAGATAGTCTTGTAAATGCGGGCCAAGATCTGCACACTGG
TATTTCGGTTTTTGGGGCCGCGGGCGGCGACGGGGCCCGTGCGTCCCAGCGCACATGTTCGGCGAGGCGG
GGCCTGCGAGCGCGGCCACCGAGAATCGGACGGGGGTAGTCTCAAGCTGGCCGGCCTGCTCTGGTGCCTG
GCCTCGCGCCGCCGTGTATCGCCCCGCCCTGGGCGGCAAGGCTGGCCCGGTCGGCACCAGTTGCGTGAGC
GGAAAGATGGCCGCTTCCCGGCCCTGCTGCAGGGAGCTCAAAATGGAGGACGCGGCGCTCGGGAGAGCGG
GCGGGTGAGTCACCCACACAAAGGAAAAGGGCCTTTCCGTCCTCAGCCGTCGCTTCATGTGACTCCACGG
AGTACCGGGCGCCGTCCAGGCACCTCGATTAGTTCTCGAGCTTTTGGAGTACGTCGTCTTTAGGTTGGGG
GGAGGGGTTTTATGCGATGGAGTTTCCCCACACTGAGTGGGTGGAGACTGAAGTTAGGCCAGCTTGGCAC
TTGATGTAATTCTCCTTGGAATTTGCCCTTTTTGAGTTTGGATCTTGGTTCATTCTCAAGCCTCAGACAG
TGGTTCAAAGTTTTTTTCTTCCATTTCAGGTGTCGTGAGGCTAGCACCGCCACCATGGTGGGGGGCCTGC
CAGGGAATGTTTCCCAGCACCTTGACTTTGGGAGCAGCCTAGAGCAGCCACAAGGTCATTGGATAATTAA
GACAAAGTCAAAGAGGAGACATTTCACAGATACCTCAGCCAGGCACCATGAGGCCTATGAGGTCAAGAAT
GGAGAGAAGTTTGAGAAATTAGGAAAAAATATTAGCGTCAGCACACAACTCACTACAAATCAGACAAATC
CTAGTGGTCAGATATCTTATGAATGTGGACAATGTGGCAGATATTTCATTCAAATGGCAGACTTCCACCG
ACATGAGAAATGTCACACTGGTGAAAAGTCTTTTGAATGCAAAGAATGTGGAAAATACTTCAGATATAAC
TCATTACTTATTCGGCATCAGATAATTCACACTGGAAAGAAACCATTTAAATGTAAAGAATGTGGAAAAG
GTTTAAGTTCAGACACAGCCTTGATTCAGCATCAGAGAATCCACACTGGAGAAAAGCCCTATGAATGTAA
GGAGTGCGGCAAGGCCTTCAGTAGCAGCTCTGTCTTCCTCCAGCACCAGAGGTTCCACACTGGGGAGAAG
CTCTATGAATGTAACGAATGTTGGAAAACTTTCAGTTGCAGCTCAAGTTTCACTGTCCATCAGCGAATGC
ACACTGGGGAGAAACCTTATGAATGTAAAGAGTGTGGAAAACGATTAAGCTCCAACACAGCCTTGACTCA
GCATCAGCGAATTCACACTGGGGAGAAGCCCTTTGAATGTAAGGAGTGTGGGAAGGCATTCAATCAGAAA
ATAACCCTGATTCAGCACCAGCGAGTTCACACTGGCGAGAAACCTTATGAGTGTAAAGTGTGTGGTAAAA
CCTTCAGCTGGTGTGGAAGATTCATTCTGCATCAGAAACTACACACTCAGAAGACACCTGTCCAAGCATA
GTAATGAACTAGTCCGTAACTTGAAAGTATTTCGATTTCTTGGCTTTATATATCTTGTGGAAAGGACGAC
GTCGACTAAACGTGACGGGCTGTACGCGTTAAGTCGACAATCAACCTCTGGATTACAAAATTTGTGAAAG
ATTGACTGGTATTCTTAACTATGTTGCTCCTTTTACGCTATGTGGATACGCTGCTTTAATGCCTTTGTAT
CATGCTATTGCTTCCCGTATGGCTTTCATTTTCTCCTCCTTGTATAAATCCTGGTTGCTGTCTCTTTATG
AGGAGTTGTGGCCCGTTGTCAGGCAACGTGGCGTGGTGTGCACTGTGTTTGCTGACGCAACCCCCACTGG
TTGGGGCATTGCCACCACCTGTCAGCTCCTTTCCGGGACTTTCGCTTTCCCCCTCCCTATTGCCACGGCG
GAACTCATCGCCGCCTGCCTTGCCCGCTGCTGGACAGGGGCTCGGCTGTTGGGCACTGACAATTCCGTGG
TGTTGTCGGGGAAATCATCGTCCTTTCCTTGGCTGCTCGCCTGTGTTGCCACCTGGATTCTGCGCGGGAC
GTCCTTCTGCTACGTCCCTTCGGCCCTCAATCCAGCGGACCTTCCTTCCCGCGGCCTGCTGCCGGCTCTG
CGGCCTCTTCCGCGTCTTCGCCTTCGCCCTCAGACGAGTCGGATCTCCCTTTGGGCCGCCTCCCCGCGTC
GACTTTAAGACCAATGACTTACAAGGCAGCTGTAGATCTTAGCCACTTTTTAAAAGAAAAGGGGGGACTG
GAAGGGCTAATTCACTCCCAACGAAGACAAGATCTGCTTTTTGCTTGTACTGGGTCTCTCTGGTTAGACC
AGATCTGAGCCTGGGAGCTCTCTGGCTAACTAGGGAACCCACTGCTTAAGCCTCAATAAAGCTTGCCTTG
AGTGCTTCAAGTAGTGTGTGCCCGTCTGTTGTGTGACTCTGGTAACTAGAGATCCCTCAGACCCTTTTAG
TCAGTGTGGAAAATCTCTAGCAGTACGTATAGTAGTTCATGTCATCTTATTATTCAGTATTTATAACTTG
CAAAGAAATGAATATCAGAGAGTGAGAGGAACTTGTTTATTGCAGCTTATAATGGTTACAAATAAAGCAA
TAGCATCACAAATTTCACAAATAAAGCATTTTTTTCACTGCATTCTAGTTGTGGTTTGTCCAAACTCATC
AATGTATCTTATCATGTCTGGCTCTAGCTATCCCGCCCCTAACTCCGCCCATCCCGCCCCTAACTCCGCC
CAGTTCCGCCCATTCTCCGCCCCATGGCTGACTAATTTTTTTTATTTATGCAGAGGCCGAGGCCGCCTCG
GCCTCTGAGCTATTCCAGAAGTAGTGAGGAGGCTTTTTTGGAGGCCTAGGGACGTACCCAATTCGCCCTA
TAGTGAGTCGTATTACGCGCGCTCACTGGCCGTCGTTTTACAACGTCGTGACTGGGAAAACCCTGGCGTT
ACCCAACTTAATCGCCTTGCAGCACATCCCCCTTTCGCCAGCTGGCGTAATAGCGAAGAGGCCCGCACCG
ATCGCCCTTCCCAACAGTTGCGCAGCCTGAATGGCGAATGGG
[124 nt withheld, positions 6623-6746]
C
[91 nt withheld, positions 6748-6838]
A
[49 nt withheld, positions 6840-6888]
CCTTTGACGTTGGAGTCCACGTTCTTT
[37 nt withheld, positions 6916-6952]
ACCCTATCTCGGTCTATTCTTTTGATTTATAAGGGATTTTGCCGATTTCGGCCTATTGGTTAAAAAATGA
GCTGATTTAACAAAAATTTAACGCGAATTTTAACAAAATATTAACGCTTACAATTTAGGTGGCACTTTTC
GGGGAAATGTGCGCGGAACCCCTATTTGTTTATTTTTCTAAATACATTCAAATATGTATCCGCTCATGAG
ACAATAACCCTGATAAATGCTTCAATAATATTGAAAAAGGAAGAGTATGAGTATTCAACATTTCCGTGTC
GCCCTTATTCCCTTTTTTGCGGCATTTTGCCTTCCTGTTTTTGCTCACCCAGAAACGCTGGTGAAAGTAA
AAGATGCTGAAGATCAGTTGGGTGCACGAGTGGGTTACATCGAACTGGATCTCAACAGCGGTAAGATCCT
TGAGAGTTTTCGCCCCGAAGAACGTTTTCCAATGATGAGCACTTTTAAAGTTCTGCTATGTGGCGCGGTA
TTATCCCGTATTGACGCCGGGCAAGAGCAACTCGGTCGCCGCATACACTATTCTCAGAATGACTTGGTTG
AGTACTCACCAGTCACAGAAAAGCATCTTACGGATGGCATGACAGTAAGAGAATTATGCAGTGCTGCCAT
AACCATGAGTGATAACACTGCGGCCAACTTACTTCTGACAACGATCGGAGGACCGAAGGAGCTAACCGCT
TTTTTGCACAACATGGGGGATCATGTAACTCGCCTTGATCGTTGGGAACCGGAGCTGAATGAAGCCATAC
CAAACGACGAGCGTGACACCACGATGCCTGTAGCAATGGCAACAACGTTGCGCAAACTATTAACTGGCGA
ACTACTTACTCTAGCTTCCCGGCAACAATTAATAGACTGGATGGAGGCGGATAAAGTTGCAGGACCACTT
CTGCGCTCGGCCCTTCCGGCTGGCTGGTTTATTGCTGATAAATCTGGAGCCGGTGAGCGTGGGTCTCGCG
GTATCATTGCAGCACTGGGGCCAGATGGTAAGCCCTCCCGTATCGTAGTTATCTACACGACGGGGAGTCA
GGCAACTATGGATGAACGAAATAGACAGATCGCTGAGATAGGTGCCTCACTGATTAAGCATTGGTAACTG
TCAGACCAAGTTTACTCATATATACTTTAGATTGATTTAAAACTTCATTTTTAATTTAAAAGGATCTAGG
TGAAGATCCTTTTTGATAATCTCATGACCAAAATCCCTTAACGTGAGTTTTCGTTCCACTGAGCGTCAGA
CCCCGTAGAAAAGATCAAAGGATCTTCTTGAGATCCTTTTTTTCTGCGCGTAATCTGCTGCTTGCAAACA
AAAAAACCACCGCTACCAGCGGTGGTTTGTTTGCCGGATCAAGAGCTACCAACTCTTTTTCCGAAGGTAA
CTGGCTTCAGCAGAGCGCAGATACCAAATACTGTTCTTCTAGTGTAGCCGTAGTTAGGCCACCACTTCAA
GAACTCTGTAGCACCGCCTACATACCTCGCTCTGCTAATCCTGTTACCAGTGGCTGCTGCCAGTGGCGAT
AAGTCGTGTCTTACCGGGTTGGACTCAAGACGATAGTTACCGGATAAGGCGCAGCGGTCGGGCTGAACGG
GGGGTTCGTGCACACAGCCCAGCTTGGAGCGAACGACCTACACCGAACTGAGATACCTACAGCGTGAGCT
ATGAGAAAGCGCCACGCTTCCCGAAGGGAGAAAGGCGGACAGGTATCCGGTAAGCGGCAGGGTCGGAACA
GGAGAGCGCACGAGGGAGCTTCCAGGGGGAAACGCCTGGTATCTTTATAGTCCTGTCGGGTTTCGCCACC
TCTGACTTGAGCGTCGATTTTTGTGATGCTCGTCAGGGGGGCGGAGCCTATGGAAAAACGCCAGCAACGC
GGCCTTTTTACGGTTCCTGGCCTTTTGCTGGCCTTTTGCTCACATGTTCTTTCCTGCGTTATCCCCTGAT
TCTGTGGATAACCGTATTACCGCCTTTGAGTGAGCTGATACCGCTCGCCGCAGCCGAACGACCGAGCGCA
GCGAGTCAGTGAGCGAGGAAGCGGAAGAGCGCCCAATACGCAAACCGCCTCTCCCCGCGCGTTGGCCGAT
TCATTAATGCAGCTGGCACGACAGGTTTCCCGACTGGAAAGCGGGCAGTGAGCGCAACGCAATTAATGTG
AGTTAGCTCACTCATTAGGCACCCCAGGCTTTACACTTTATGCTTCCGGCTCGTATGTTGTGTGGAATTG
TGAGCGGATAACAATTTCACACAGGAAACAGCTATGACCATGATTACGCCAAGCGCGCAATTAACCCTCA
CTAAAGGGAACAAAAGCTGGAGCTGCAAGC
Features (pLannotate 1.2.2; 31 found; start..end, strand, type, name):
      5..231     +  promoter       RSV promoter: Rous sarcoma virus enhancer/promoter
    232..412     +  LTR            5' LTR (truncated): truncated 5' long terminal repeat (LTR) from HIV-1
    459..584     +  misc_feature   HIV-1 Ψ: packaging signal of human immunodeficiency virus type 1
    568..931     +  CDS            HIV-1 gag (fragment): gag protein from human immunodeficiency virus 1; gag
   1077..1310    +  misc_feature   RRE: The Rev response element (RRE) of HIV-1 allows for Rev-dependent mRNA export from the nucleus to the cytoplasm.
   1687..1713    +  CDS            Rev (fragment): human immunodeficiency virus 1 (HIV-1) Rev protein; rev; enhances nuclear export of unspliced and incompletely spliced viral mRNAs
   1720..1743    +  promoter       SV40 promoter (fragment): SV40 early promoter
   1744..1815    +  promoter       SV40 promoter (fragment): SV40 enhancer and early promoter
   1839..1974    +  rep_origin     SV40 ori: SV40 origin of replication
   2020..2616    +  CDS            PuroR (fragment): puromycin N-acetyltransferase; pac from Streptomyces; confers resistance to puromycin
   2665..2782    +  misc_feature   cPPT/CTS: central polypurine tract and central termination sequence of HIV-1
   2847..2913    +  CDS            small t antigen (fragment): SV40 (simian virus 40) small t antigen
   2920..4098    +  promoter       EF-1α promoter: strong constitutive promoter for human elongation factor EF-1α
   4115..4435    +  CDS            ZNF620 (fragment): ZN620_HUMAN - Experimental evidence at protein level: Swiss-Prot protein existence level 1. May be involved in transcriptional regulation. From Homo sapiens (Human).
   5054..5107    +  promoter       U6 promoter (fragment): RNA polymerase III promoter for human U6 snRNA
   5149..5737    +  misc_feature   WPRE: woodchuck hepatitis virus posttranscriptional regulatory element
   5788..5807    +  misc_feature   cPPT/CTS (fragment): central polypurine tract and central termination sequence of HIV-1
   5809..6042    +  LTR            3' LTR (ΔU3): self-inactivating 3' long terminal repeat (LTR) from HIV-1
   6120..6241    +  polyA_signal   SV40 poly(A) signal: SV40 polyadenylation signal
   6281..6416    +  rep_origin     SV40 ori: SV40 origin of replication
   6437..6455    -  promoter       T7 promoter: promoter for bacteriophage T7 RNA polymerase
   6463..6618    +  CDS            lacZα (fragment): LacZα fragment of β-galactosidase; lacZ fragment
   6623..7051    +  rep_origin     f1 ori (sequence partly withheld): f1 bacteriophage origin of replication; arrow indicates direction of (+) strand synthesis
   7104..7208    +  promoter       AmpR promoter: bla
   7209..8069    +  CDS            AmpR: β-lactamase; bla; confers resistance to ampicillin, carbenicillin, and related antibiotics
   8240..8828    +  rep_origin     ori: high-copy-number ColE1/pMB1/pBR322/pUC origin of replication
   9011..9103    +  CDS            lacI (fragment): lac repressor; lacI; The lac repressor binds to the lac operator to inhibit transcription in E. coli. This inhibition can be relieved by adding lactose or isopropyl-β-D-thiogalactopyranoside (IPTG).
   9116..9137    +  protein_bind   CAP binding site: CAP binding activates transcription in the presence of cAMP. E. coli catabolite activator protein
   9152..9182    +  promoter       lac promoter: promoter for the E. coli lac operon
   9190..9206    +  protein_bind   lac operator: The lac repressor binds to the lac operator to inhibit transcription in E. coli. This inhibition can be relieved by adding lactose or isopropyl-β-D-thiogalactopyranoside (IPTG). lac repressor encoded by lacI
   9251..9269    +  promoter       T3 promoter: promoter for bacteriophage T3 RNA polymerase
