[The description below was written by a language model from this plasmid's Addgene catalogue record and pLannotate feature annotations shown in this document.]
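Description:
TFORF0714 is a lentiviral mammalian expression plasmid built on the pLX_TRC317 backbone and carrying the human zinc-finger gene ZNF620 as an open reading frame for overexpression. It belongs to a barcoded transcription factor ORF collection in which each ORF is paired with a unique 24-bp barcode, so that the factor delivered to a given cell can be identified by sequencing in pooled screens. In bacteria the plasmid is maintained through a high-copy ColE1/pUC-type origin and selected with ampicillin via the β-lactamase gene. An f1 origin and remnants of a lac/lacZα cloning region flanked by T3 and T7 promoters are also present in the backbone.

The viral portion has a third-generation layout. An RSV promoter drives a truncated HIV-1 5' LTR, followed by the Ψ packaging signal with a partial gag sequence, the Rev response element, a cPPT/CTS, and a self-inactivating ΔU3 3' LTR with a downstream SV40 polyadenylation signal. Within the transfer region, an SV40 early promoter/origin segment drives puromycin N-acetyltransferase for selection of transduced cells, and a full-length EF-1α promoter drives the ZNF620 ORF. A WPRE downstream of the insert enhances transcript expression.

The automated annotation matches only about the first 320 nt after the promoter to ZNF620, whereas the catalogue lists a 1,028-bp insert corresponding to particular transcript isoforms. The remainder of that interval is unannotated, and the barcode is not annotated either, so its position cannot be stated from the record. A short U6 promoter fragment lies just upstream of the WPRE. The depositor notes that the ORF was synthesized and that the plasmid may be prone to recombination.
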