Addgene plasmid #143433: TFORF0714
Purpose: Lentiviral vector for overexpressing transcription factor ORFs with unique 24-bp barcodes. Barcodes facilitate identification of transcription factors in pooled screens.
Depositing lab: Feng Zhang. Depositing organization: Broad Institute. Publication: A transcription factor atlas of directed differentiation. Joung J, Ma S, Tay T, Geiger-Schuller KR, Kirchgatterer PC, Verdine VK, Guo B, Arias-Garcia MA, Allen WE, Singh A, Kuksenko O, Abudayyeh OO, Gootenberg JS, Fu Z, Macrae RK, Buenrostro JD, Regev A, Zhang F. Cell. 2023 Jan 5;186(1):209-229.e26. doi: 10.1016/j.cell.2022.11.026. PubMed 36608654.
Backbone
  Vector backbone: pLX_TRC317
  Backbone manufacturer: Broad Institute Genetic Perturbation Platform
  Backbone size w/o insert (bp): 8264
  Vector type: Mammalian Expression, Lentiviral
  Selectable markers: Puromycin
Growth in bacteria
  Bacterial resistance: Ampicillin, 100 μg/mL
  Growth temperature: 37°C
  Growth strain: NEB Stable
  Copy number: High Copy
Gene/Insert
  Gene/Insert name: ZNF620
  Species: H. sapiens (human)
  Insert size (bp): 1028
  Entrez Gene: ZNF620
  Promoter: EF1a
  Cloning method: Unknown
  Sequencing primers: 5′ GGGTGGAGACTGAAGTTAGGCCAG; 3′ CACATAGCGTAAAAGGAGCAACATAG
Terms and licenses: Academic/Nonprofit Terms; Industry Terms: Not Available to Industry
Depositor comments: XM_017006069,NM_001256167,NM_001256168,ENST00000418905 . The transcription factor ORF portion of this plasmid was synthesized by Genewiz. Please test multiple small colonies in case of plasmid recombination. To make this collection available in a timely manner, a portion of this collection was not fully sequenced by Addgene. If an Addgene verified full plasmid sequence is not available, please contact us prior to placing an order to request the full sequence.
How to cite: TFORF0714 was a gift from Feng Zhang (Addgene plasmid # 143433 ; http://n2t.net/addgene:143433 ; RRID:Addgene_143433)
