>Addgene plasmid #143433 | TFORF0714 | depositor partial sequence | sequence record 282437 | Insert
ACCGCCACCATGGTGGGGGGCCTGCCAGGGAATGTTTCCCAGCACCTTGACTTTGGGAGCAGCCTAGAGC
AGCCACAAGGTCATTGGATAATTAAGACAAAGTCAAAGAGGAGACATTTCACAGATACCTCAGCCAGGCA
CCATGAGGCCTATGAGGTCAAGAATGGAGAGAAGTTTGAGAAATTAGGAAAAAATATTAGCGTCAGCACA
CAACTCACTACAAATCAGACAAATCCTAGTGGTCAGATATCTTATGAATGTGGACAATGTGGCAGATATT
TCATTCAAATGGCAGACTTCCACCGACATGAGAAATGTCACACTGGTGAAAAGTCTTTTGAATGCAAAGA
ATGTGGAAAATACTTCAGATATAACTCATTACTTATTCGGCATCAGATAATTCACACTGGAAAGAAACCA
TTTAAATGTAAAGAATGTGGAAAAGGTTTAAGTTCAGACACAGCCTTGATTCAGCATCAGAGAATCCACA
CTGGAGAAAAGCCCTATGAATGTAAGGAGTGCGGCAAGGCCTTCAGTAGCAGCTCTGTCTTCCTCCAGCA
CCAGAGGTTCCACACTGGGGAGAAGCTCTATGAATGTAACGAATGTTGGAAAACTTTCAGTTGCAGCTCA
AGTTTCACTGTCCATCAGCGAATGCACACTGGGGAGAAACCTTATGAATGTAAAGAGTGTGGAAAACGAT
TAAGCTCCAACACAGCCTTGACTCAGCATCAGCGAATTCACACTGGGGAGAAGCCCTTTGAATGTAAGGA
GTGTGGGAAGGCATTCAATCAGAAAATAACCCTGATTCAGCACCAGCGAGTTCACACTGGCGAGAAACCT
TATGAGTGTAAAGTGTGTGGTAAAACCTTCAGCTGGTGTGGAAGATTCATTCTGCATCAGAAACTACACA
CTCAGAAGACACCTGTCCAAGCATAGTAATGAACTAGTCCGTAACTTGAAAGTATTTCGATTTCTTGGCT
TTATATATCTTGTGGAAAGGACGACGTCGACTAAACGTGACGGGCTGT
