>Addgene plasmid #143433 | TFORF0714 | depositor partial sequence | sequence record 282438 | Barcode
CGTCGACTAAACGTGACGGGCTGT
